>Addgene plasmid #26306 | pcDNA3.2/V5 hsa-mir-124 | depositor partial sequence | sequence record 12390 | Author sequence
ATGCTGTGGTCCCTTCCTCCGGCGTTCCCCACCCCCATCCCTCTCCCCGCTGTCAGTGCGCACGCACACG
CGCCGCTTTTTATTTCTTTTTCCTGGTTTTCTTATTCCATCTTCTACCCACCCCTCTTCCTTTCTTTCAC
CTTTCCTTCCTTCCTTCCTCCTTTCCTTCCTCAGGAGAAAGGCCTCTCTCTCCGTGTTCACAGCGGACCT
TGATTTAAATGTCCATACAATTAAGGCACGCGGTGAATGCCAAGAATGGGGCTGGCTGAGCACCGTGGGT
CGGCGAGGGCCCGCCAAGGAAGGAGCGACCGACCGAGCCAGGCGCCCTCCGCAGACCTCCGCGCAGCGGC
CGCGGGCGCGAGGGGAGGGGTCTGGAGCTCCCTCCGGCTGCCTGTCCCGCACCGGAGCCCGTGGGGTGGG
GAGGTGTGCAGCCTGTGACAGAC
