>Addgene plasmid #26306 | pcDNA3.2/V5 hsa-mir-124 | addgene partial sequence | sequence record 32457 | 26306 with CMV-F
AAGCAAACTCTCTGGCTACTAGAGAACCCACTGCTTACTGGCTTATCGAAATTAATACGACTCACTATAG
GGAGACCCAAGCTGGCTAGTTAAGCTATCAACAAGTTTGTACAAAAAAGCAGGCTCATATGATGCTGTGG
TCCCTTCCTCCGGCGTTCCCCACCCCCATCCCTCTCCCCGCTGTCAGTGCGCACGCACACGCGCCGCTTT
TTATTTCTTTTTCCTGGTTTTCTTATTCCATCTTCTACCCACCCCTCTTCCTTTCTTTCACCTTTCCTTC
CTTCCTTCCTCCTTTCCTTCCTCAGGAGAAAGGCCTCTCTCTCCGTGTTCACAGCGGACCTTGATTTAAA
TGTCCATACAATTAAGGCACGCGGTGAATGCCAAGAATGGGGCTGGCTGAGCACCGTGGGTCGGCGAGGG
CCCGCCAAGGAAGGAGCGACCGACCGAGCCAGGCGCCCTCCGCAGACCTCCGCGCAGCGGCCGCGGGCGC
GAGGGGAGGGGTCTGGAGCTCCCTCCGGCTGCCTGTCCCGCACCGGAGCCCGTGGGGTGGGGAGGTGTGC
AGCCTGTGACAGACAAGCTTACCCAGCTTTCTTGTACAAAGTGGTTGATCTAGAGGGCCCGCGGTTCGAA
GGTAAGCCTATCCCTAACCCTCTCCTCGGTCTCGATTCTACGCGTACCGGTTAGTAATGAGTTTAAACGG
GGGAGGCTAACTGAAACACGGAAGGAGACAATACCGGAAGGAACCCGCGCTATGACGGCAATAAAAAGAC
AGAATAAAACGCACGGGTGTTGGGTCGTTTGTTCATAAACGCGGGGTTCGGTCCCAGGGCTGGCACTCTG
TCGATACCCCACCGAGACCCCATTGGGGCCAATACGCCCGCGTTTCTTCCTTTTTCCCACCCCANCCCCC
AA
