[The description below was written by a language model from this plasmid's Addgene catalogue record.]
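Description:
pcDNA3.2/V5 hsa-mir-124 is a mammalian expression plasmid built on the Invitrogen Gateway destination vector pcDNA3.2/V5-DEST (listed as 7711 bp without insert). It is propagated in E. coli under ampicillin selection and carries a neomycin resistance marker, so transfected mammalian cells can be selected with G418. The record does not include a feature table. The promoter is therefore not listed explicitly, but the use of a CMV forward sequencing primer is consistent with the CMV immediate-early promoter that normally drives expression in the pcDNA3 family. The replication origin and copy number are likewise not stated.

The insert is a 443 bp fragment of human genomic DNA covering the hsa-mir-124 locus (linked to the MIR124-1 gene). According to the depositor's comments, the pre-miRNA hairpin was amplified together with its flanking regions, using primers placed about 100 nt upstream and downstream of the hairpin. The product was first recombined into the entry vector pDONR221 and then transferred into the destination vector by Gateway cloning. Including native flanking sequence lets the transcript resemble a primary miRNA, which the cell's endogenous Drosha and Dicer machinery can process into mature miR-124. The backbone's V5 epitope sequence lies downstream of the cloning site and serves here as a sequencing primer site, since the insert is a noncoding RNA rather than a tagged protein.

The plasmid belongs to a study that experimentally evaluated novel and previously annotated mammalian microRNA genes. It is suited to ectopic expression of miR-124 in cultured mammalian cells, for example to test hairpin processing or the effects of the miRNA.
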