Addgene plasmid #26306: pcDNA3.2/V5 hsa-mir-124
Depositing lab: David Bartel. Depositing organization: Whitehead Institute for Biomedical Research. Publication: Mammalian microRNAs: experimental evaluation of novel and previously annotated genes. Chiang HR, Schoenfeld LW, Ruby JG, Auyeung VC, Spies N, Baek D, Johnston WK, Russ C, Luo S, Babiarz JE, Blelloch R, Schroth GP, Nusbaum C, Bartel DP. Genes Dev. 2010 May 15. 24(10):992-1009. 10.1101/gad.1884710 PubMed 20413612.
Backbone
  Vector backbone: pcDNA3.2/V5-DEST
  Backbone manufacturer: Invitrogen
  Backbone size w/o insert (bp): 7711
  Vector type: Mammalian Expression
  Selectable markers: Neomycin (select with G418)
Growth in bacteria
  Bacterial resistance: Ampicillin, 100 μg/mL
  Growth temperature: 37°C
  Growth strain: DH5alpha
  Copy number: Unknown
Gene/Insert
  Gene/Insert name: hsa-mir-124 (alt names: mir 124; mir-124)
  Species: H. sapiens (human)
  Insert size (bp): 443
  Entrez Gene: MIR124-1 (a.k.a. MIR124A, MIR124A1, MIRN124-1, MIRN124A1, mir-124-1)
  Cloning method: Gateway Cloning
  Sequencing primers: 5′ CMV-F; 3′ V5 reverse (5′-ACCGAGGAGAGGGTTAGGGAT-3′ )
Terms and licenses: Academic/Nonprofit Terms; Industry Terms: Not Available to Industry
Depositor comments: pre-miRNA hairpins and the surrounding regions were amplified from human genomic DNA using Pfu Polymerase and primers with Gateway (Invitrogen)- compatible ends designed to anneal about 100 nt upstream of and downstream from the miRNA hairpins. PCR products were inserted into Gateway vector pDONR221 and subsequently into pcDNA3.2/V5-DEST.
How to cite: pcDNA3.2/V5 hsa-mir-124 was a gift from David Bartel (Addgene plasmid # 26306 ; http://n2t.net/addgene:26306 ; RRID:Addgene_26306)
